Addgene plasmid #190435: pSB1K3_M13ps_LacZα_gIII
Purpose: M13 packaging signal, LacZα gene, and M13 gIII gene (also called gp3, or g3p) cloned into the pSB1K3 vector.
Depositing lab: Manish Kushwaha. Depositing organization: INRAE Jouy-en-Josas. Publication: Phage-mediated intercellular CRISPRi for biocomputation in bacterial consortia. Pujar A, Pathania A, Hopper C, Pandi A, Calderon CR, Fugger M, Nowak T, Kushwaha M. Nucleic Acids Res. 2024 Dec 27:gkae1256. doi: 10.1093/nar/gkae1256. PubMed 39727169.
Backbone
  Vector backbone: pSB1K3
  Vector type: Synthetic Biology
Growth in bacteria
  Bacterial resistance: Kanamycin, 50 μg/mL
  Growth temperature: 37°C
  Growth strain: DH5alpha
  Copy number: High Copy
Gene/Insert 1
  Gene/Insert name: M13 packaging signal
  Species: Bacteriophage M13/vector M13KE
Gene/Insert 2
  Gene/Insert name: M13 gIII
  Species: Bacteriophage M13/vector M13KE
Gene/Insert 3
  Gene/Insert name: LacZα
Terms and licenses: Academic/Nonprofit Terms; Industry Terms: Not Available to Industry
Depositor comments: Please visit https://doi.org/10.1101/2024.09.02.610857 for bioRxiv preprint. Also see Pathania et al. bioRxiv 2022 (https://doi.org/10.1101/2022.05.11.491355) for related work.
How to cite: pSB1K3_M13ps_LacZα_gIII was a gift from Manish Kushwaha (Addgene plasmid # 190435 ; http://n2t.net/addgene:190435 ; RRID:Addgene_190435)
