[The description below was written by a language model from this plasmid's Addgene catalogue record and pLannotate feature annotations shown in this document.]
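Description:
pSB1K3_M13ps_LacZα_gIII is a 5.6 kb synthetic-biology phagemid built on the BioBrick vector pSB1K3 for use in Escherichia coli. It replicates as a high-copy plasmid from a ColE1/pUC-type origin and is selected with kanamycin through an aph(3')-Ia resistance gene. The annotated BioBrick prefix and suffix bracket the cloned region, rrnB-derived terminator fragments flank the backbone, and two minimal FRT sites are also annotated, near the prefix and the suffix. The record does not explain their purpose.

The payload combines three parts taken from bacteriophage M13 (vector M13KE) and the lac system. The M13 packaging signal lies within the annotated M13 origin region. It allows a single-stranded copy of the plasmid to be packaged into filamentous phage particles when the remaining phage functions are supplied in the same cell. Gene III encodes the minor coat protein pIII, which caps the virion and mediates attachment and entry into F-pilus-bearing recipient cells. In this plasmid it sits downstream of a short gene VIII fragment and the fd central terminator, consistent with being lifted with its native phage context, but the record does not name the promoter that drives it. The LacZα segment sits behind a CAP binding site, lac promoter and lac operator, so it should be IPTG-responsive and able to give blue/white α-complementation in suitable hosts. The annotation detects it only as fragments, along with a remnant of the pUC multiple cloning site. A short tetracycline-resistance fragment next to the M13 origin appears to be a cloning remnant rather than a working marker.

The associated publication concerns phage-mediated intercellular CRISPRi for biocomputation in bacterial consortia. This suggests the plasmid serves as a packageable, gIII-carrying component in M13-based cell-to-cell DNA messaging, although its exact role is not stated in the record.
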