Features (pLannotate 1.2.2; 22 found; start..end, strand, type, name):
     18..523     -  rep_origin     M13 ori (sequence partly withheld): M13 bacteriophage origin of replication; arrow indicates direction of (+) strand synthesis
    531..810     -  CDS            TcR (fragment): tetracycline efflux protein; tet; confers resistance to tetracycline
    846..866     +  misc_feature   BioBrick suffix: universal suffix for all parts
    877..910     -  protein_bind   FRT (minimal): supports FLP-mediated excision but not integration (Turan and Bode, 2011) FLP recombinase from the Saccharomyces cerevisiae 2μ plasmid
   1039..2313    -  CDS            M13 gene III (sequence partly withheld): pIII; III; minor coat protein
   2318..2366    -  terminator     fd terminator (sequence withheld): central terminator from bacteriophage fd (Otsuka and Kunisawa, 1982)
   2370..2407    -  CDS            M13 gene VIII (fragment) (sequence withheld): pVIII; VIII; major coat protein
   2442..2463    +  protein_bind   CAP binding site: CAP binding activates transcription in the presence of cAMP. E. coli catabolite activator protein
   2478..2508    +  promoter       lac promoter: promoter for the E. coli lac operon
   2516..2532    +  protein_bind   lac operator: The lac repressor binds to the lac operator to inhibit transcription in E. coli. This inhibition can be relieved by adding lactose or isopropyl-β-D-thiogalactopyranoside (IPTG). lac repressor encoded by lacI
   2569..2589    -  misc_feature   MCS (fragment): pUC18/19 multiple cloning site
   2595..2752    +  CDS            lacZα (fragment): LacZα fragment of β-galactosidase; lacZ fragment
   3385..3404    +  CDS            lacZα (fragment): LacZα fragment of β-galactosidase; lacZ fragment
   3429..3446    -  terminator     rrnB T2 terminator (fragment): transcription terminator T2 from the E. coli rrnB gene
   3671..4259    -  rep_origin     ori: high-copy-number ColE1/pMB1/pBR322/pUC origin of replication
   4381..5190    -  CDS            KanR: aminoglycoside phosphotransferase; aph(3')-Ia; confers resistance to kanamycin in bacteria or G418 (Geneticin®) in eukaryotes
   5193..5289    -  promoter       AmpR promoter (fragment): bla
   5319..5343    -  CDS            KanR (fragment): aminoglycoside phosphotransferase; aph(3')-Ia; confers resistance to kanamycin in bacteria or G418 (Geneticin®) in eukaryotes
   5372..5487    +  ncRNA          5S rRNA: Accession: RF00001 - 5S ribosomal RNA
   5491..5531    +  terminator     rrnB T1 terminator (fragment): transcription terminator T1 from the E. coli rrnB gene
   5575..5608    +  protein_bind   FRT (minimal): supports FLP-mediated excision but not integration (Turan and Bode, 2011) FLP recombinase from the Saccharomyces cerevisiae 2μ plasmid
   5619..14      +  misc_feature   BioBrick prefix (across the origin): BioBrick prefix for parts that start with "ATG"
>Addgene plasmid #190435 | pSB1K3_M13ps_LacZα_gIII | addgene full sequence | sequence record 372770 | Addgene NGS Result
GCGGCCGCTTCTAGGGA
[37 nt withheld, positions 18-54]
A
[37 nt withheld, positions 56-92]
ATTTTGTTAAAATTCGCGTTAAATTTTTGTTAAATCAGCTCATTTTTTAACCAATAGGCCGAAATCGGCA
AAATCCCTTATAAATCAAAAGAATAGCCCGAGATAGGGT
[37 nt withheld, positions 202-238]
AAAGAACGTGGACTCCAACGTCAAAGG
[137 nt withheld, positions 266-402]
G
[120 nt withheld, positions 404-523]
CGGGATCTCGACGCTCTCCCTTATGCGACTCCTGCATTAGGAAGCAGCCCAGTAGTAGGTTGAGGCCGTT
GAGCACCGCCGCCGCAAGGAATGGTGCATGCAAGGAGATGGCGCCCAACAGTCCCCCGGCCACGGGGCCT
GCCACCATACCCACGCCGAAACAAGCGCTCATGAGCCCGAAGTGGCGAGCCCGATCTTCCCCATCGGTGA
TGTCGGCGATATAGGCGCCAGCAACCGCACCTGTGGCGCCGGTGATGCCGGCCACGATGCGTCCGGCGTA
GAGGATCGAGATCGATCTCGATCCCGCGAAATTAATACGATGTACTAGTAGCGGCCGCTGCAGAAAATGA
AGTGAAGTTCCTATACTTTCTAGAGAATAGGAACTTCTATAGTGAGTCGAATAAGGGCGACACAAAATTT
ATTCTAAATGCATAATAAATACTGATAACATCTTATAGTTTGTATTATATTTTGTATTATCGTTGACATG
TATAATTTTGATTATCCCTGCACCG
[36 nt withheld, positions 1039-1074]
A
[86 nt withheld, positions 1076-1161]
TTCATATGGTTTACCAGCGCCAAAGACAAAAGGGCGACATTCAACCGATTGAGGGAGG
[35 nt withheld, positions 1220-1254]
T
[62 nt withheld, positions 1256-1317]
A
[41 nt withheld, positions 1319-1359]
A
[161 nt withheld, positions 1361-1521]
TCCCTCAGAGC
[82 nt withheld, positions 1533-1614]
GACAGGAGGTTGAGGCAGGTCAGACGATTGG
[176 nt withheld, positions 1646-1821]
C
[305 nt withheld, positions 1823-2127]
T
[98 nt withheld, positions 2129-2226]
G
[180 nt withheld, positions 2228-2407]
CGACAGGGAAAGCGGGCAGTGAGCGCAACGCAATTAATGTGAGTTAGCTCACTCATTAGGCACCCCAGGC
TTTACACTTTATGCTTCCGGCTCGTATGTTGTGTGGAATTGTGAGCGGATAACAATTTCACACAGGAAAC
AGCTATGACCATGATTACGCCAAGCTTGCATGCCTGCAGGTCCTCGAATTCACTGGCCGTCGTTTTACAA
CGTCGTGACTGGGAAAACCCTGGCGTTACCCAACTTAATCGCCTTGCAGCACATCCCCCTTTCGCCAGCT
GGCGTAATAGCGAAGAGGCCCGCACCGATCGCCCTTCCCAACAGTTGCGCAGCCTGAATGGCGAATGGCG
CTTTGCCTGGTTTCCGGCACCAGAAGCGGTGCCGGAAAGCTGGCTGGAGTGCGATCTTCCTGAGGCCGAT
ACTGTCGTCGTCCCCTCAAACTGGCAGATGCACGGTTACGATGCGCCCATCTACACCAACGTGACCTATC
CCATTACGGTCAATCCGCCGTTTGTTCCCACGGAGAATCCGACGGGTTGTTACTCGCTCACATTTAATGT
TGATGAAAGCTGGCTACAGGAAGGCCAGACGCGAATTATTTTTGATGGCGTTCCTATTGGTAAATCAAAA
ACTGATTTTCCCTTTATTATTTTCGAGATTTATTTTCTTAATTCTCTTTAACAAACTAGAAATATTGTAT
ATACAAAAAATCATAAATAATAGATGAATAGTTTAATTATAGGTGTTCATCAATCGAAAAAGCAACGTAT
CTTATTTAAAGTGCGTTGCTTTTTTCTCATTTATAAGGTTAAATAATTCTCATATATCAAGCAAAGTGAC
AGGCGCCCTTAAATATTCTGACAAATGCTCTTTCCCTAAACTCCCCCCATAAAAAAACCCGCCGAAGCGG
GTTTTTACGTTATTTGCGGATTAACGATTACTCGTTATCAGAACCGCCCAGGGGGCCCGAGCTTAAGACT
GGCCGTCGTTTTACAACACAGAAAGAGTTTGTAGAAACGCAAAAAGGCCATCCGTCAGGGGCCTTCTGCT
TAGTTTGATGCCTGGCAGTTCCCTACTCTCGCCTTCCGCTTCCTCGCTCACTGACTCGCTGCGCTCGGTC
GTTCGGCTGCGGCGAGCGGTATCAGCTCACTCAAAGGCGGTAATACGGTTATCCACAGAATCAGGGGATA
ACGCAGGAAAGAACATGTGAGCAAAAGGCCAGCAAAAGGCCAGGAACCGTAAAAAGGCCGCGTTGCTGGC
GTTTTTCCATAGGCTCCGCCCCCCTGACGAGCATCACAAAAATCGACGCTCAAGTCAGAGGTGGCGAAAC
CCGACAGGACTATAAAGATACCAGGCGTTTCCCCCTGGAAGCTCCCTCGTGCGCTCTCCTGTTCCGACCC
TGCCGCTTACCGGATACCTGTCCGCCTTTCTCCCTTCGGGAAGCGTGGCGCTTTCTCATAGCTCACGCTG
TAGGTATCTCAGTTCGGTGTAGGTCGTTCGCTCCAAGCTGGGCTGTGTGCACGAACCCCCCGTTCAGCCC
GACCGCTGCGCCTTATCCGGTAACTATCGTCTTGAGTCCAACCCGGTAAGACACGACTTATCGCCACTGG
CAGCAGCCACTGGTAACAGGATTAGCAGAGCGAGGTATGTAGGCGGTGCTACAGAGTTCTTGAAGTGGTG
GGCTAACTACGGCTACACTAGAAGAACAGTATTTGGTATCTGCGCTCTGCTGAAGCCAGTTACCTTCGGA
AAAAGAGTTGGTAGCTCTTGATCCGGCAAACAAACCACCGCTGGTAGCGGTGGTTTTTTTGTTTGCAAGC
AGCAGATTACGCGCAGAAAAAAAGGATCTCAAGAAGATCCTTTGATCTTTTCTACGGGGTCTGACGCTCA
GTGGAACGACGCGCGCGTAACTCACGTTAAGGGATTTTGGTCATGAGCTTGCGCCGTCCCGTCAAGTCAG
CGTAATGCTCTGCTTAGAAAAACTCATCGAGCATCAAATGAAATTGCAATTTATTCATATCAGGATTATC
AATACCATATTTTTGAAAAAGCCGTTTCTGTAATGAAGGAGAAAACTCACCGAGGCAGTTCCATAGGATG
GCAAGATCCTGGTATCGGTCTGCGATTCCGACTCGTCCAACATCAATACAACCTATTAATTTCCCCTCGT
CAAAAATAAGGTTATCAAGTGAGAAATCACCATGAGTGACGACTGAATCCGGTGAGAATGGCAAAAGTTT
ATGCATTTCTTTCCAGACTTGTTCAACAGGCCAGCCATTACGCTCGTCATCAAAATCACTCGCATCAACC
AAACCGTTATTCATTCGTGATTGCGCCTGAGCGAGGCGAAATACGCGATCGCTGTTAAAAGGACAATTAC
AAACAGGAATCGAGTGCAACCGGCGCAGGAACACTGCCAGCGCATCAACAATATTTTCACCTGAATCAGG
ATATTCTTCTAATACCTGGAACGCTGTTTTTCCGGGGATCGCAGTGGTGAGTAACCATGCATCATCAGGA
GTACGGATAAAATGCTTGATGGTCGGAAGTGGCATAAATTCCGTCAGCCAGTTTAGTCTGACCATCTCAT
CTGTAACATCATTGGCAACGCTACCTTTGCCATGTTTCAGAAACAACTCTGGCGCATCGGGCTTCCCATA
CAAGCGATAGATTGTCGCACCTGATTGCCCGACATTATCGCGAGCCCATTTATACCCATATAAATCAGCA
TCCATGTTGGAATTTAATCGCGGCCTCGACGTTTCCCGTTGAATATGGCTCATATTCTTCCTTTTTCAAT
ATTATTGAAGCATTTATCAGGGTTATTGTCTCATGAGCGGATACATATTTGAATGTATTTAGAAAAATAA
ACAAATAGGGGTCAGTGTTACAACCAATTAACCAATTCTGAACATTATCGCGAGCCCATTTATACCTGAA
TATGGCTCATAACACCCCTTGTTTGCCTGGCGGCAGTAGCGCGGTGGTCCCACCTGACCCCATGCCGAAC
TCAGAAGTGAAACGCCGTAGCGCCGATGGTAGTGTGGGGACTCCCCATGCGAGAGTAGGGAACTGCCAGG
CATCAAATAAAACGAAAGGCTCAGTCGAAAGACTGGGCCTTTCGCCCGGGCTAATTAGGGGGTGTCGCCC
TTATTCGACTCTATAGTGAAGTTCCTATTCTCTAGAAAGTATAGGAACTTCTGAAGTGGGGGAATTC
